Addgene plasmid #114944: AT1G51890 M5_pECIA2
Purpose: Bait vector AT1G51890 M5_pECIA2 should be used with prey vector AT1G51890 M5_pECIA14.
Depositing lab: Youssef Belkhadir. Depositing organization: Gregor Mendel Institute of Molecular Plant Biology. Publication: An extracellular network of Arabidopsis leucine-rich repeat receptor kinases. Smakowska-Luzan E, Mott GA, Parys K, Stegmann M, Howton TC, Layeghifard M, Neuhold J, Lehner A, Kong J, Grunwald K, Weinberger N, Satbhai SB, Mayer D, Busch W, Madalinski M, Stolt-Bergner P, Provart NJ, Mukhtar MS, Zipfel C, Desveaux D, Guttman DS, Belkhadir Y. Nature. 2018 Jan 18;553(7688):342-346. doi: 10.1038/nature25184. Epub 2018 Jan 10. PubMed 29320478.
Backbone
  Vector backbone: pECIA2
  Backbone manufacturer: Chris Garcia (Addgene plasmid # 47032)
  Vector type: Insect Expression
Growth in bacteria
  Bacterial resistance: Ampicillin, 100 μg/mL
  Growth temperature: 37°C
  Growth strain: DH5alpha
  Copy number: High Copy
Gene/Insert
  Gene/Insert name: AT1G51890
  Species: A. thaliana (mustard weed)
  Entrez Gene: AT1G51890 (a.k.a. AT1G51890, T14L22.10, T14L22_10)
  Promoter: Metallothionein (Copper-Inducible)
  Tag / fusion protein: Fc, V5 and hexahistidine tags (C terminal on backbone)
  Cloning method: Ligation Independent Cloning
Terms and licenses: Academic/Nonprofit Terms; Industry Terms: Not Available to Industry
Depositor comments: Plasmid for secreted expression in Drosophila cell culture by induction via CuSO4. Insert is an extracellular domain of indicated LRR-RK, C-terminally tagged with Fc, V5 and hexahistidine tags. Insert Protein Sequence: SGFISLDCGLVPTEITYVEKSTNITYRSDATYIDSGVPGKINEVYRTQFQQQIWALRSFPEGQRNCYNFSLTAKRKYLIRGTFIYGNYDGLNQLPSFDLYIGPNKWTSVSIPGVRNGSVSEMIHVLRQDHLQICLVKTGETTPFISSLELRPLNNNTYVTKSGSLIVVARLYFSPTPPFLRYDEDVHDRIWIPFLDNKNSLLSTELSVDTSNFYNVPQTVAKTAAVPLNATQPLKINWSLDDITSQSYIYMHFAEIENLEANETREFNITYNGGENWFSYFRPPKFRITTVYNPAAVSSLDGNFNFTFSMTGNSTHPPLINGLEIYQVLELPQLDTYQDEVSAMMNIKTIYGLSKRSSWQGDPCAPELYRWEGLNCSYPNFAPPQIIS
How to cite: AT1G51890 M5_pECIA2 was a gift from Youssef Belkhadir (Addgene plasmid # 114944)
