[The description below was written by a language model from this plasmid's Addgene catalogue record and pLannotate feature annotations shown in this document.]
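Description:
AT1G51890 M5_pECIA2 is an insect-cell expression plasmid built on the pECIA2 backbone and designed for secreted production of a plant receptor ectodomain in Drosophila cell culture. It is propagated in E. coli as a high-copy plasmid through a ColE1/pUC-type origin and selected with ampicillin via the β-lactamase gene. The remaining bacterial elements picked up in the annotation (lac promoter and operator, CAP site, and fragments of lacI, lacZα, rop and bom) are cloning-vector remnants with no role in the payload.

The expression cassette is driven by the Drosophila metallothionein promoter, which is induced by adding copper sulfate to the culture. Downstream, a Drosophila BiP signal sequence directs the product into the secretory pathway. It is fused to the extracellular domain of the Arabidopsis thaliana leucine-rich repeat receptor kinase encoded by AT1G51890, which was inserted by ligation-independent cloning. The ectodomain continues in frame into a human IgG1 constant-region (Fc) fragment, followed by a V5 epitope. The record also lists a hexahistidine tag, although the feature table does not annotate it separately. An SV40 polyadenylation signal is annotated downstream of the cassette, on the opposite strand in the table. The Fc portion is a domain that typically dimerises and allows capture on Fc-binding surfaces, while V5 and His tags are commonly used for detection and purification.

The plasmid is designated the bait vector and is meant to be used alongside the corresponding pECIA14 prey construct. Together they belong to a collection used to map pairwise extracellular interactions among Arabidopsis LRR receptor kinases. The record does not explain the "M5" designation in the name.
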