Features (pLannotate 1.2.2; 18 found; start..end, strand, type, name):
     23..449     +  promoter       MT promoter: Drosophila metallothionein promoter
    467..520     +  sig_peptide    BiP signal sequence: Drosophila BiP signal sequence
    473..1948    +  CDS            Y5189_ARATH (fragment): Experimental evidence at protein level: Swiss-Prot protein existence level 1. From Arabidopsis thaliana (Mouse-ear cress).
   1970..2650    +  CDS            IGHG1 (fragment): IGHG1_HUMAN - Experimental evidence at protein level: Swiss-Prot protein existence level 1. Constant region of immunoglobulin heavy chains. Immunoglobulins, also known as antibodies, are membrane-bound or secreted glycoproteins produced by B lymphocytes. In the recognition phase of humoral immunity, the membrane-bound immunoglobulins serve as receptors which, upon binding of a specific antigen, trigger the clonal expansion and differentiation of B lymphocytes into immunoglobulins- secreting plasma cells. Secreted immunoglobulins mediate the effector phase of humoral immunity, which results in
   2669..2710    +  CDS            V5 tag: epitope tag from simian virus 5
   2810..2944    -  polyA_signal   SV40 poly(A) signal: SV40 polyadenylation signal
   2967..3051    -  CDS            large T antigen (fragment): large T antigen from SV40 (simian virus 40)
   3051..3075    +  misc_feature   MCS (fragment): pUC18/19 multiple cloning site
   3112..3128    -  protein_bind   lac operator: The lac repressor binds to the lac operator to inhibit transcription in E. coli. This inhibition can be relieved by adding lactose or isopropyl-β-D-thiogalactopyranoside (IPTG). lac repressor encoded by lacI
   3136..3166    -  promoter       lac promoter: promoter for the E. coli lac operon
   3181..3202    -  protein_bind   CAP binding site: CAP binding activates transcription in the presence of cAMP. E. coli catabolite activator protein
   3215..3307    -  CDS            lacI (fragment): lac repressor; lacI; The lac repressor binds to the lac operator to inhibit transcription in E. coli. This inhibition can be relieved by adding lactose or isopropyl-β-D-thiogalactopyranoside (IPTG).
   3490..4078    -  rep_origin     ori: high-copy-number ColE1/pMB1/pBR322/pUC origin of replication
   4249..5109    -  CDS            AmpR: β-lactamase; bla; confers resistance to ampicillin, carbenicillin, and related antibiotics
   5110..5214    -  promoter       AmpR promoter: bla
   5309..5344    +  CDS            rop (fragment): Rop protein, which maintains plasmids at low copy number; rop
   5446..5545    +  misc_feature   bom (fragment): basis of mobility region from pBR322
   5551..21      -  CDS            lacZα (fragment) (across the origin): LacZα fragment of β-galactosidase; lacZ fragment
>Addgene plasmid #114944 | AT1G51890 M5_pECIA2 | addgene full sequence | sequence record 296504 | Addgene NGS Result
GTAAAACGACGGCCAGTGAATTAATTCGTTGCAGGACAGGATGTGGTGCCCGATGTGACTAGCTCTTTGC
TGCAGGCCGTCCTATCCTCTGGTTCCGATAAGAGACCCAGAACTCCGGCCCCCCACCGCCCACCGCCACC
CCCATACATATGTGGTACGCAAGTAAGAGTGCCTGCGCATGCCCCATGTGCCCCACCAAGAGCTTTGCAT
CCCATACAAGTCCCCAAAGTGGAGAACCGAACCAATTCTTCGCGGGCAGAACAAAAGCTTCTGCACACGT
CTCCACTCGAATTTGGAGCCGGCCGGCGTGTGCAAAAGAGGTGAATCGAACGAAAGACCCGTGTGTAAAG
CCGCGTTTCCAAAATGTATAAAACCGAGAGCATCTGGCCAATGTGCATCAGTTGTGGTCAGCAGCAAAAT
CAAGTGAATCATCTCAGTGCAACTAAAGGGGGGATCCGATCTCAATATGAAGTTATGCATATTACTGGCC
GTCGTGGCCTTTGTTGGCCTCTCGCTCGGGTCAGGATTCATAAGCTTAGATTGTGGTTTGGTGCCTACGG
AAATTACTTATGTGGAAAAGTCGACGAATATAACATACAGATCAGACGCAACTTACATCGACAGTGGAGT
TCCCGGGAAGATCAATGAAGTGTACAGAACACAGTTTCAGCAACAAATTTGGGCCTTGAGAAGCTTCCCT
GAGGGTCAAAGAAATTGTTACAACTTCAGTCTCACCGCAAAACGTAAGTATCTAATCAGAGGAACCTTTA
TCTATGGGAATTATGACGGTTTGAATCAACTCCCGAGCTTTGATCTTTACATCGGTCCAAACAAATGGAC
CTCTGTTTCGATCCCCGGAGTGAGAAATGGTTCAGTCTCCGAGATGATCCATGTCTTAAGACAAGACCAT
CTTCAAATTTGTCTTGTGAAAACAGGAGAAACTACACCGTTTATTTCTTCATTGGAACTTCGTCCTTTGA
ACAATAATACATACGTCACAAAAAGTGGATCGCTTATTGTGGTCGCAAGACTTTACTTTTCACCCACTCC
ACCATTTCTCAGGTATGATGAGGACGTCCATGACCGAATTTGGATTCCATTCTTAGATAACAAAAATTCC
TTGTTAAGCACGGAACTCTCTGTTGATACAAGTAACTTCTACAATGTGCCTCAAACTGTAGCGAAAACTG
CTGCTGTCCCTTTAAATGCTACTCAGCCTCTGAAAATAAATTGGAGTCTCGACGACATCACTTCACAGTC
ATATATATACATGCATTTCGCTGAAATCGAGAATCTTGAAGCTAATGAGACCAGAGAATTCAATATTACT
TACAATGGTGGCGAAAATTGGTTCTCCTATTTTAGACCTCCAAAGTTTCGTATAACAACTGTATACAATC
CAGCAGCTGTGAGTTCTCTAGATGGGAATTTCAACTTCACTTTCTCGATGACCGGTAACTCTACTCATCC
TCCTCTTATCAACGGCCTTGAGATTTATCAAGTTCTAGAGCTTCCACAGCTTGATACATACCAAGATGAA
GTTTCCGCTATGATGAATATCAAGACAATATATGGATTGAGCAAAAGGTCTAGCTGGCAAGGAGATCCAT
GTGCTCCTGAGTTATATAGATGGGAAGGTTTAAACTGTAGTTATCCAAACTTTGCGCCACCGCAGATCAT
ATCCTTGAACTTGAGTGGAAGCAATTTGAGTGGTACCATAACATCTGATATATCCAAGCTAACACATTTG
AGAGAACTAGATTTATCAAACAATGACTTATCAGGAGATATTCCATTTGTTTTTTCTGATATGAAGAATT
TGACACTCATAAACTTGAGTGGAAACAAGAATCTAAATCGCTCAGTTCCAGAGACTCTTCAGAAGAGGAT
AGATAACAAATCTTTAACACTAATTAGAGATGAAACCGGAAAAAATAGTCTGGAGGTGCTGTTCCAGGGA
CCAGGGAGCGACAAAACTCACACATGCCCACCGTGCCCAGCACCTGAACTCCTGGGGGGACCGTCAGTCT
TCCTCTTCCCCCCAAAACCCAAGGACACCCTCATGATCTCCCGGACCCCTGAGGTCACATGCGTGGTGGT
GGACGTGAGCCACGAAGACCCTGAGGTCAAGTTCAACTGGTACGTGGACGGCGTGGAGGTGCATAATGCC
AAGACAAAGCCGCGGGAGGAGCAGTACAACAGCACGTACCGTGTGGTCAGCGTCCTCACCGTCCTGCACC
AGGACTGGCTGAATGGCAAGGAGTACAAGTGCAAGGTCTCCAACAAAGCCCTCCCAGCCCCCATCGAGAA
AACCATCTCCAAAGCCAAAGGGCAGCCCCGAGAACCACAGGTGTACACCCTGCCCCCATCCCGGGAGGAG
ATGACCAAGAACCAGGTCAGCCTGACCTGCCTGGTCAAAGGCTTCTATCCCAGCGACATCGCCGTGGAGT
GGGAGAGCAATGGGCAGCCGGAGAACAACTACAAGACCACGCCTCCCGTGCTGGACTCCGACGGCTCCTT
CTTCCTCTACAGCAAGCTCACCGTGGACAAGAGCAGGTGGCAGCAGGGGAACGTCTTCTCATGCTCCGTG
ATGCATGAGGGTCTGCACAACCACTACACGCAGAAGAGCCTCTCCCTGTCTCCGGGTAAATCTAGAGGGC
CCTTCGAAGGTAAGCCTATCCCTAACCCTCTCCTCGGTCTCGATTCTACGCGTACCGGTCATCATCACCA
TCACCATTGAGTTTAAACCCGCTGATCAGCCTCGACTGTGCCTTCTAAGGCCTGAGCTCGCTGATCAGCC
TCGATCGAGGATCCAGACATGATAAGATACATTGATGAGTTTGGACAAACCACAACTAGAATGCAGTGAA
AAAAATGCTTTATTTGTGAAATTTGTGATGCTATTGCTTTATTTGTAACCATTATAAGCTGCAATAAACA
AGTTAACAACAACAATTGCATTCATTTTATGTTTCAGGTTCAGGGGGAGGTGTGGGAGGTTTTTTAAAGC
AAGTAAAACCTCTACAAATGTGGTATGGCTGATTATGATCAGTCGACCTGCAGGCATGCAAGCTTGGCGT
AATCATGGTCATAGCTGTTTCCTGTGTGAAATTGTTATCCGCTCACAATTCCACACAACATACGAGCCGG
AAGCATAAAGTGTAAAGCCTGGGGTGCCTAATGAGTGAGCTAACTCACATTAATTGCGTTGCGCTCACTG
CCCGCTTTCCAGTCGGGAAACCTGTCGTGCCAGCTGCATTAATGAATCGGCCAACGCGCGGGGAGAGGCG
GTTTGCGTATTGGGCGCTCTTCCGCTTCCTCGCTCACTGACTCGCTGCGCTCGGTCGTTCGGCTGCGGCG
AGCGGTATCAGCTCACTCAAAGGCGGTAATACGGTTATCCACAGAATCAGGGGATAACGCAGGAAAGAAC
ATGTGAGCAAAAGGCCAGCAAAAGGCCAGGAACCGTAAAAAGGCCGCGTTGCTGGCGTTTTTCCATAGGC
TCCGCCCCCCTGACGAGCATCACAAAAATCGACGCTCAAGTCAGAGGTGGCGAAACCCGACAGGACTATA
AAGATACCAGGCGTTTCCCCCTGGAAGCTCCCTCGTGCGCTCTCCTGTTCCGACCCTGCCGCTTACCGGA
TACCTGTCCGCCTTTCTCCCTTCGGGAAGCGTGGCGCTTTCTCATAGCTCACGCTGTAGGTATCTCAGTT
CGGTGTAGGTCGTTCGCTCCAAGCTGGGCTGTGTGCACGAACCCCCCGTTCAGCCCGACCGCTGCGCCTT
ATCCGGTAACTATCGTCTTGAGTCCAACCCGGTAAGACACGACTTATCGCCACTGGCAGCAGCCACTGGT
AACAGGATTAGCAGAGCGAGGTATGTAGGCGGTGCTACAGAGTTCTTGAAGTGGTGGCCTAACTACGGCT
ACACTAGAAGAACAGTATTTGGTATCTGCGCTCTGCTGAAGCCAGTTACCTTCGGAAAAAGAGTTGGTAG
CTCTTGATCCGGCAAACAAACCACCGCTGGTAGCGGTGGTTTTTTTGTTTGCAAGCAGCAGATTACGCGC
AGAAAAAAAGGATCTCAAGAAGATCCTTTGATCTTTTCTACGGGGTCTGACGCTCAGTGGAACGAAAACT
CACGTTAAGGGATTTTGGTCATGAGATTATCAAAAAGGATCTTCACCTAGATCCTTTTAAATTAAAAATG
AAGTTTTAAATCAATCTAAAGTATATATGAGTAAACTTGGTCTGACAGTTACCAATGCTTAATCAGTGAG
GCACCTATCTCAGCGATCTGTCTATTTCGTTCATCCATAGTTGCCTGACTCCCCGTCGTGTAGATAACTA
CGATACGGGAGGGCTTACCATCTGGCCCCAGTGCTGCAATGATACCGCGAGACCCACGCTCACCGGCTCC
AGATTTATCAGCAATAAACCAGCCAGCCGGAAGGGCCGAGCGCAGAAGTGGTCCTGCAACTTTATCCGCC
TCCATCCAGTCTATTAATTGTTGCCGGGAAGCTAGAGTAAGTAGTTCGCCAGTTAATAGTTTGCGCAACG
TTGTTGCCATTGCTACAGGCATCGTGGTGTCACGCTCGTCGTTTGGTATGGCTTCATTCAGCTCCGGTTC
CCAACGATCAAGGCGAGTTACATGATCCCCCATGTTGTGCAAAAAAGCGGTTAGCTCCTTCGGTCCTCCG
ATCGTTGTCAGAAGTAAGTTGGCCGCAGTGTTATCACTCATGGTTATGGCAGCACTGCATAATTCTCTTA
CTGTCATGCCATCCGTAAGATGCTTTTCTGTGACTGGTGAGTACTCAACCAAGTCATTCTGAGAATAGTG
TATGCGGCGACCGAGTTGCTCTTGCCCGGCGTCAATACGGGATAATACCGCGCCACATAGCAGAACTTTA
AAAGTGCTCATCATTGGAAAACGTTCTTCGGGGCGAAAACTCTCAAGGATCTTACCGCTGTTGAGATCCA
GTTCGATGTAACCCACTCGTGCACCCAACTGATCTTCAGCATCTTTTACTTTCACCAGCGTTTCTGGGTG
AGCAAAAACAGGAAGGCAAAATGCCGCAAAAAAGGGAATAAGGGCGACACGGAAATGTTGAATACTCATA
CTCTTCCTTTTTCAATATTATTGAAGCATTTATCAGGGTTATTGTCTCATGAGCGGATACATATTTGAAT
GTATTTAGAAAAATAAACAAATAGGGGTTCCGCGCACATTTCCCCGAAAAGTGCCACCTGACGTCTAAGA
AACCATTATTATCATGACATTAACCTATAAAAATAGGCGTATCACGAGGCCCTTTCGTCTCGCGCGTTTC
GGTGATGACGGTGAAAACCTCTGACACATGCAGCTCCCGGAGACGGTCACAGCTTGTCTGTAAGCGGATG
CCGGGAGCAGACAAGCCCGTCAGGGCGCGTCAGCGGGTGTTGGCGGGTGTCGGGGCTGGCTTAACTATGC
GGCATCAGAGCAGATTGTACTGAGAGTGCACCATATGCGGTGTGAAATACCGCACAGATGCGTAAGGAGA
AAATACCGCATCAGGCGCCATTCGCCATTCAGGCTGCGCAACTGTTGGGAAGGGCGATCGGTGCGGGCCT
CTTCGCTATTACGCCAGCTGGCGAAAGGGGGATGTGCTGCAAGGCGATTAAGTTGGGTAACGCCAGGGTT
TTCCCAGTCACGACGTT
