>Addgene plasmid #114944 | AT1G51890 M5_pECIA2 | depositor partial sequence | sequence record 216646 | insert
TGATGGGAAACCTCCAGTTGCAACTAAGGGGGGATCCGATCTCAATATAGAAGTTATGCATATTACTGGC
CGTCGTGGCAATGGTGGCCTCTCGCTCGGGTCAGGATTCATAAGCTTAGATTGTGGTTTGGTGCCTACGG
AAATTACTTATGTGGAAAAGTCGACGAATATAACATACAGATCAGACGCAACTTACATCGACAGTGGAGT
TCCCGGGAAGATCAATGAAGTGTACAGAACACAGTTTCAGCAACAAATTTGGGCCTTGAGAAGCTTCCCT
GAGGGTCAAAGAAATTGTTACAACTTCAGTCTCACCGCAAAACGTAAGTATCTAATCAGAGGAACCTTTA
TCTATGGGAATTATGACGGTTTGAATCAACTCCCGAGCTTTGATCTTTACATCGGTCCAAACAAATGGAC
CTCTGTTTCGATCCCCGGAGTGAGAAATGGTTCAGTCTCCGAGATGATCCATGTCTTAAGACAAGACCAT
CTTCAAATTTGTCTTGTGAAAACAGGAGAAACTACACCGTTTATTTCTTCATTGGAACTTCGTCCTTTGA
ACAATAATACATACGTCACAAAAAGTGGATCGCTTATTGTGGTCGCAAGACTTTACTTTTCACCCACTCC
ACCATTTCTCAGGTATGATGAGGACGTCCATGACCGAATTTGGATTCCATTCTTAGATAACAAAAATTCC
TTGTTAAGCACGGAACTCTCTGTTGATACAAGTAACTTCTACAATGTGCCTCAAACTGTAGCGAAAACTG
CTGCTGTCCCTTTAAATGCTACTCAGCCTCTGAAAAATAAATTGGAGTCTCGACGACATCACTTCACAGT
CATATATATACATGCATTTCGCTGAAATCGAGAATCTTGAAGCTAATGAGACCAGAGAATTCAATATTAC
TTAACAATGGTTGGCGAAAATTGGTTCTCCTATTTTAAGACCTTCCAAAGGTTTCGTATAAACAACTTTT
ATACAATCCAGCAGCTGGTGGAGTTCTTCTAGATGGAATTTCAACTTCACTTTTCTCGATGAACCGGGTA
ACTCTACTCATCCTCCCTCTTTATCAACGGGCCTTGGAGAATTTAACAAGGTCTAGAAGCTTTCCCACAG
CCTTGATACATACAGAATGAAGTTTCCGCTATGATGAAATATCAAGACAATTAATGTGGGAAT
